Addgene plasmid #184146: pLY185
Purpose: RFP generator controlled by Plux2 promoter
Depositing lab: Baojun Wang. Depositing organization: University of Edinburgh. Publication: Reprogrammed tracrRNAs enable repurposing of RNAs as crRNAs and sequence-specific RNA biosensors. Liu Y, Pinto F, Wan X, Yang Z, Peng S, Li M, Cooper JM, Xie Z, French CE, Wang B. Nat Commun. 2022 Apr 11;13(1):1937. doi: 10.1038/s41467-022-29604-x. PubMed 35410423.
Backbone
  Vector backbone: p15AC
  Backbone manufacturer: p15A vector from pdCas9-bacteria (Plasmid #44249)
  Backbone size w/o insert (bp): 1725
  Total vector size (bp): 3593
  Vector type: Synthetic Biology
Growth in bacteria
  Bacterial resistance: Chloramphenicol, 25 μg/mL
  Growth temperature: 37°C
  Growth strain: DH5alpha
  Growth instructions: Culture in the Lennox’s Luria-Bertani (LB) medium (10 g/L peptone, 5 g/L yeast extract, 5 g/L NaCl)
  Copy number: Low Copy
Gene/Insert
  Gene/Insert name: rfp
  Species: Synthetic
  Insert size (bp): 1847
  Promoter: Plux2
  Cloning method: Restriction Enzyme; 5′ cloning site EcoRI (destroyed during cloning); 3′ cloning site SpeI (destroyed during cloning)
  Sequencing primers: 5′ AACGGTCTGGTTATAGGTACATTGAGCAAC; 3′ GTTCGTAAGCCATTTCCGCTCGCCGCAGTC
Terms and licenses: Academic/Nonprofit Terms; Industry Terms: Not Available to Industry
How to cite: pLY185 was a gift from Baojun Wang (Addgene plasmid # 184146 ; http://n2t.net/addgene:184146 ; RRID:Addgene_184146)
