[The description below was written by a language model from this plasmid's Addgene catalogue record and pLannotate feature annotations shown in this document.]
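Description:
pLY185 is a small (about 3.6 kb) bacterial synthetic-biology plasmid that serves as an inducible red fluorescent reporter module, catalogued as an "RFP generator controlled by Plux2 promoter". It is built on a p15A backbone derived from a dCas9 bacterial expression vector. It replicates in E. coli from the p15A origin, which the record lists as low copy and which is compatible with ColE1-type plasmids, so it can be maintained alongside other circuit components. Selection is by chloramphenicol, through a cat gene driven by its own promoter and followed by a lambda t0 terminator. A short fragment annotated as RSF ori lies next to the p15A origin and is probably a similarity hit rather than a second functional origin.

The roughly 1.8 kb synthetic insert begins after a BioBrick prefix and contains two divergently oriented units. On the reverse strand, a partial match to the constitutive J23119 promoter sits upstream of luxR, the Aliivibrio fischeri transcriptional activator that binds the acyl-homoserine lactone autoinducer. On the forward strand, a T7Te terminator insulates the downstream reporter from upstream transcription, and it is followed by a red fluorescent protein coding sequence annotated as mCherry. The Plux2 promoter named in the catalogue is not annotated in the feature table, but presumably lies in the unannotated gap between the T7Te terminator and the reporter. No terminator is annotated after the reporter.

In this layout, constitutively produced LuxR would activate Plux2 when autoinducer is present, giving a red fluorescence output. The associated publication concerns reprogrammed tracrRNAs and RNA biosensors, but the record does not state how this plasmid was used in that work.
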