Features (pLannotate 1.2.2; 10 found; start..end, strand, type, name):
     15..70      -  rep_origin     RSF ori (fragment): Plasmids containing the RSF 1030 origin of replication can be propagated in E. coli cells that contain additional plasmids with compatible origins.
    158..703     -  rep_origin     p15A ori: Plasmids containing the medium-copy-number p15A origin of replication can be propagated in E. coli cells that contain a second plasmid with the ColE1 origin.
    817..911     -  terminator     lambda t0 terminator: transcription terminator from phage lambda
    935..1591    -  CDS            cat: CAT_ECOLX - Experimental evidence at protein level: Swiss-Prot protein existence level 1. This enzyme is an effector of chloramphenicol resistance in bacteria. From Escherichia coli. This protein is used as a marker in many commonly used cloning vectors, such as pACYC184.
   1592..1694    -  promoter       cat promoter: promoter of the E. coli cat gene encoding chloramphenicol acetyltransferase
   1719..1739    +  misc_feature   BioBrick prefix: BioBrick prefix for parts that do not start with "ATG"
   1877..2626    -  CDS            luxR: LUXR_ALIFS - Experimental evidence at protein level: Swiss-Prot protein existence level 1. Transcriptional activator of the bioluminescence operon. Binds to the OHHL autoinducer. From Aliivibrio fischeri (Vibrio fischeri).
   2668..2690    -  promoter       J23119(SpeI) promoter (fragment): bacterial promoter (Registry of Standard Biological Parts BBa J23119) modified to end with an SpeI site
   2698..2725    +  terminator     T7Te terminator: phage T7 early transcription terminator
   2823..3530    +  CDS            mCherry: mCherry is a basic (constitutively fluorescent) red fluorescent protein published in 2004, derived from Discosoma sp.. It is reported to be a very rapidly-maturing monomer with low acid sensitivity.
>Addgene plasmid #184146 | pLY185 | addgene full sequence | sequence record 378330 | Addgene NGS Result
GGCCTAGGGATATATTCCGCTTCCTCGCTCACTGACTCGCTACGCTCGGTCGTTCGACTGCGGCGAGCGG
AAATGGCTTACGAACGGGGCGGAGATTTCCTGGAAGATGCCAGGAAGATACTTAACAGGGAAGTGAGAGG
GCCGCGGCAAAGCCGTTTTTCCATAGGCTCCGCCCCCCTGACAAGCATCACGAAATCTGACGCTCAAATC
AGTGGTGGCGAAACCCGACAGGACTATAAAGATACCAGGCGTTTCCCCCTGGCGGCTCCCTCGTGCGCTC
TCCTGTTCCTGCCTTTCGGTTTACCGGTGTCATTCCGCTGTTATGGCCGCGTTTGTCTCATTCCACGCCT
GACACTCAGTTCCGGGTAGGCAGTTCGCTCCAAGCTGGACTGTATGCACGAACCCCCCGTTCAGTCCGAC
CGCTGCGCCTTATCCGGTAACTATCGTCTTGAGTCCAACCCGGAAAGACATGCAAAAGCACCACTGGCAG
CAGCCACTGGTAATTGATTTAGAGGAGTTAGTCTTGAAGTCATGCGCCGGTTAAGGCTAAACTGAAAGGA
CAAGTTTTGGTGACTGCGCTCCTCCAAGCCAGTTACCTCGGTTCAAAGAGTTGGTAGCTCAGAGAACCTT
CGAAAAACCGCCCTGCAAGGCGGTTTTTTCGTTTTCAGAGCAAGAGATTACGCGCAGACCAAAACGATCT
CAAGAAGATCATCTTATTAATCAGATAAAATATTTCTAGATTTCAGTGCAATTTATCTCTTCAAATGTAG
CACCTGAAGTCAGCCCCATACGATATAAGTTGTTACTAGTGCTTGGATTCTCACCAATAAAAAACGCCCG
GCGGCAACCGAGCGTTCTGAACAAATCCAGATGGAGTTCTGAGGTCATTACTGGATCTATCAACAGGAGT
CCAAGCGAGCTCGATATCAAATTACGCCCCGCCCTGCCACTCATCGCAGTACTGTTGTAATTCATTAAGC
ATTCTGCCGACATGGAAGCCATCACAAACGGCATGATGAACCTGAATCGCCAGCGGCATCAGCACCTTGT
CGCCTTGCGTATAATATTTGCCCATGGTGAAAACGGGGGCGAAGAAGTTGTCCATATTGGCCACGTTTAA
ATCAAAACTGGTGAAACTCACCCAGGGATTGGCTGAGACGAAAAACATATTCTCAATAAACCCTTTAGGG
AAATAGGCCAGGTTTTCACCGTAACACGCCACATCTTGCGAATATATGTGTAGAAACTGCCGGAAATCGT
CGTGGTATTCACTCCAGAGCGATGAAAACGTTTCAGTTTGCTCATGGAAAACGGTGTAACAAGGGTGAAC
ACTATCCCATATCACCAGCTCACCGTCTTTCATTGCCATACGAAATTCCGGATGAGCATTCATCAGGCGG
GCAAGAATGTGAATAAAGGCCGGATAAAACTTGTGCTTATTTTTCTTTACGGTCTTTAAAAAGGCCGTAA
TATCCAGCTGAACGGTCTGGTTATAGGTACATTGAGCAACTGACTGAAATGCCTCAAAATGTTCTTTACG
ATGCCATTGGGATATATCAACGGTGGTATATCCAGTGATTTTTTTCTCCATTTTAGCTTCCTTAGCTCCT
GAAAATCTCGATAACTCAAAAAATACGCCCGGTAGTGATCTTATTTCATTATGGTGAAAGTTGGAACCTC
TTACGTGCCGATCAACGTCTCATTTTCGCCAGATATCTAATTCGCGGCCGCTTCTAGAGCCTAGTTGTCT
TCATGCATGAAGACAAAATTAATACTAGAGGGACCAAAACGAAAAAAGACGCTTTTCAGCGTCTTATTGT
TCGTCTTTGGTACCGAGCTCTAGTAGTGATCTACACTAGCACTATCAGTGTTATTAATTTTTAAAGTATG
GGCAATCAATTGCTCCTGTTAAAATTGCTTTAGAAATACTTTGGCAGCGGTTTGTTGTATTGAGTTTCAT
TTGCGCATTGGTTAAATGGAAAGTGACAGTACGCTCACTGCAACCTAATATTTTTGAAATATCCCAAGAG
CTTTTTCCTTCGCATGCCCACGCTAAACATTCTTTTTCTCTTTTGGTTAAATCGTTGTTTGATTTATTAT
TTGCTATATTTATTTTTCGATAATTATCAACTAGAGAAGGAACAATTAATGGTATGTTCATACACGCATG
TAAAAATAAACTATCTATATAGTTGTCTTTTTCTGAATGTGCAAAACTAAGCATTCCGAAGCCATTGTTA
GCCGTATGAATAGGGAAACTAAACCCAGTGATAAGACCTGATGTTTTCGCTTCTTTAATTACATTTGGAG
ATTTTTTATTTACAGCATTGTTTTCAAATATATTCCAATTAATTGGTGAATGATTGGAGTTAGAATAATC
TACTATAGGATCATATTTTATTAAATTAGCGTCATCATAATATTGCCTCCATTTTTTAGGGTAATTATCT
AGGATTGAAATATCAGATTTAACCATAGAATGAGGATAAATGATCGCGAGTAAATAATATTCACAATGTA
CCATTTTAGTCATATCAGATAAGCATTGATTAATATCATTATTGCTTCTACAAGCTTTAATTTTATTAAT
TATTCTGTATGTGTCGTCGGCATTTATGTTTTTCATCTAGTATTTCTCCTCTTTAATCTCTAGTAGCTAG
CACAATCCCTAGGACTGAGCTAGCTGTCAATCACACTGGCTCACCTTCGGGTGGGCCTTTCTGCGTTTAT
ATACTAGAGACCTGTAGGATCGTACAGGTTTACGCAAGAAAATGGTTTGTTACTTTCGAATAAAACTAGA
GATTAAAGAGGAGAAATACTAGATGGTGAGCAAGGGCGAGGAGGATAACATGGCCATCATCAAGGAGTTC
ATGCGCTTCAAGGTGCACATGGAGGGCTCCGTGAACGGCCACGAGTTCGAGATCGAGGGCGAGGGCGAGG
GCCGCCCCTACGAGGGCACCCAGACCGCCAAGCTGAAGGTGACCAAGGGTGGCCCCCTGCCCTTCGCCTG
GGACATCCTGTCCCCTCAGTTCATGTACGGCTCCAAGGCCTACGTGAAGCACCCCGCCGACATCCCCGAC
TACTTGAAGCTGTCCTTCCCCGAGGGCTTCAAGTGGGAGCGCGTGATGAACTTCGAGGACGGCGGCGTGG
TGACCGTGACCCAGGACTCCTCACTTCAGGACGGCGAGTTCATCTACAAGGTGAAGCTGCGCGGCACCAA
CTTCCCCTCCGACGGCCCCGTAATGCAGAAGAAGACCATGGGCTGGGAGGCCTCCTCCGAGCGGATGTAC
CCCGAGGACGGCGCCCTGAAGGGCGAGATCAAGCAGAGGCTGAAGCTGAAGGACGGCGGCCACTACGACG
CTGAGGTCAAGACCACCTACAAGGCCAAGAAGCCCGTGCAGCTGCCCGGCGCCTACAACGTCAACATCAA
GTTGGACATCACCTCCCACAACGAGGACTACACCATCGTGGAACAGTACGAACGCGCTGAGGGCCGCCAC
TCCACCGGCGGCATGGACGAGCTGTACAAGTAACCAATTATTGAAGGGGAGCGGGAAACCGCTCCCCTTT
TTTTGTTTCTGGTCTCCCTACTA
